>Addgene plasmid #108465 | pSM-Prig3-wArchon1-GFP | depositor full sequence | sequence record 204710 | pSM-Prig3-wArchon1-GFP sequence 7909 bps
ATGACCATGATTACGCCAAGCTTGCATGCGCGGCCGCACTGACTGGGCCGGCCGAAATGCGACCCATCAT
ATTGTTCCTATTGTCATGTACAAGCTGTCCCTGTTTTGCTCGCTTAATCCGTCAACCCCTTCCCCGTTCT
AATTAGAGATGAGTGAATTACAATAGAGTTGAAACGGAAATCTGAGTGTCTGTAGCTTTCCGCCGCCGCT
TTTGTTACGAGATGGTAGACGTCCCTTTCTTGGTGTTTATTGTCTCACAAACTGTATAATAAAGCACCGT
TGTGTAAAAGGCATTTGGTATCAGGAAGATAAAATGAATAAAATGCAAATGCGGAATCAAAAATTGCCAA
ATAATTTTGACCAATAAAATATCAAAAATAATAGAACAGAAATAAACAAATAAAACTACGGAGAAAATGT
GATTATTCCATTAAACAACGTTTTAAACCAACTTTATTCGTCAGTGGGGAAGGTTTTGGACAAATATCAT
AGTAAAACTTGTTCGTTTTAATTATACATAATCAATAATTATAGGTGTTAGAACCAATGGTCGAAATTTA
AAAAAAAATCAACATTTTAGAAAATTTCGGCAATTTACCGAAATATTGACTGACAATTTTACATATATAA
GTGTTTTGAAATAGAATCCCCATTGACGATGCGCCACCTTAAACAGTAGAACTGTTCCAATCAGAAACTA
AATAAATACGGTTATTATATATATATATATATATATATATATATAACTTGTTTTTATTATGCATTTCTCA
AAACTCACCAAACTCAATCTCTAATTTACGGTTGTTGAGGAAAATATATTTATCACATTTAGTTGAGACT
CTAAAAGAAGTACAACTTTTTTCTTGCAATTCCTCCACCAATCCAATTTTTCAAGAGTCAATTGCTTGGA
GTCCTCGTTTTCTCGTAATCCGATATTCCCCCTATTTCTGTGATTTTATTCAGTTTCGTCCTCTTACACC
AAAAATCTTCATGACTTTTTTGGTTTTCTGCTTAATCTTTTTTTTGTTTTTAAAGTCTACCATCCGGCAA
TTTTTTTTGCAAATGGTTGCTCAGAATTTGACCTCAGATTAAAATTTTCAGGAACTTCCTGGTCCCATTT
CGTCACATTTAATAACAAACCAAATCCTTCAGCTTGAGTCGTCCAAGCCAACGCAACCCTAATTCGATTC
CACCTCCAATTTACCTTTTTGCCGTTTTCGATCAAATTGTGGGGGCTCTTTTTATTTGAAAGTCGTAAAA
TGGCGCGTCCTTGTCGAAAATTGAGATAGCTAATGGTTCCAAATAAAATCAAATGCATGAACCTAGTAGG
AAAAATCGTTTTTTTTTTCATCTTCCAAAGAAAAAGTTTAAGATAAACCCACCACTCCAGCAATCCACCT
ACGCGTTTTTCACCGGAAACTGTCATTTGTTTTTGATGTATGACAGTGCCAGCACTGAACTAAATTCCCA
TTTGTTTTGTTGTGGTGTTATCTAACCACGTGGCTCTTTCTCTAAATTTTGCGTAGGCTGCAAGATCCGC
AATCCCACCAAAAAATGGTTTCTAATGTACTTCATACATATCCCACATGACTCAGTGCTCCGAAACGCCC
AGCAACCCCCGCGTTTGTCTTTACAAAAATGAGGCGGAAATGGGAAATTTTCCTGCTATTGCTATGGTAA
AATACTTAAGCTGTATTGAGATTTGGGAAATTGAAAGATAAGATGAAAAATCCACTCTGTATAATTAAAA
AGGTTTATTTTTTTTGTAATTTTTGTACCGCAAATTTTTTCATTAACTGATTTTTCTTTATTCATTCGAT
GGCCCAGTTTCAGATCTTCATTATCATGTAGTTTATTCATTCAAACTATTTGTGACATCATGATGGTTGT
TTAAAAATAATTTCGAATGAAGAAAGCTTAAACCTATTATAATTTTCTTTTCTATAAAAAATATTGATTT
TGTAAAGCGTTTGGCAGTGACAGTACCAAAAAATGTTTTAAAATGATTTAAGAAAATTTTTTATTTTATT
TGTATAATACGCGTAAAATGAGTATACTCGTCATTTGTCACGAATCGAGTTCTCAGTTTGCTGTGAATAT
CTTGTAATAGAAATCGATCTCATAGTGTCACTTTTGAGGCATAACTTTTCAGGTTGTTACAAGTTCATTA
ACTTGTCAAGACTGGGTCATGTTTTAAAGTGTAACTGTTACCCATGTACCCTAAACTTTGAGACAAACTC
CTCAAAACTTGTAACCAGAATCCTATGTAGATGACTCACAAAACCCTGTTTTCAATTTGAACGAATTTCG
AAACTGGCCAAAATGTTCCCCTCTTGCTCACCTAATGCTTTTACCATTTAAAAAGGATGGTAACAACACT
CTTTCGAAAATGTAGGCGGTCCATTTTCGGTTTCTCATAACCGTCTGGCTCTATCTCCTAGTGCGCGAGG
AGAGGGCGGGCGGAGTAGGAATCGGGGGCAGCGCACTCATACACTCTGCCCTTCTCTTTTGCACACACAG
AAAAAGATAGATACAGACCAACACTTATTGTTGTCCAGTAAGCTTCCAGAAAACTATTTTCAGAATTACA
AACTACATTTTTCTAGAACAGTCAATTGATTTTTTACAAGATTCGAGTATTCTAACATTAGTGAAAGTAT
TTAGCCACTGCAATTTTCAACTGTAGGTTTCAACTTCCAAAAAAAATTCCTAGCATTTCTAATTGGATGA
AAAAAGGCTATCTAGACCCTCCATTATTTACTCATAATTTCATCTCGTCCTCATTTTTAATCCCCTCATT
GATCCCATCACAATCCGCCAAAATGTTTTTTAAACACTTTTTTCTTCACCAGCCGTATGTGGTCAACTGC
CTAAAAATTTCACAGCTATTTGTCATTCCTTGCAGAAGAACTTCATTCTTCTTTTTCGAAAGGCGCGCCT
CTAGAGGATCCCCGGGATTGGCCAAAGGACCCAAAGGTATGTTTCGAATGATACTAACATAACATAGAAC
ATTTTCAGGAGGACCCTTGGCTAGCGTCGACGGTACCATGGTTTCAATTGCTCTTCAAGCTGGATATGAT
CTTCTTGGAGATGGAAGACCAGAATCACTTTGGCTTGGAATTGGAACACTTCTTATGCTTATTGGAACAT
TCTATTTCCTTGTTAGAGCTTGGGGAGAAACAGATAAAGATGCTAGAGAATATTATGCTGTTACAATTCT
TGTTTCAGGAATTGCTTCAGCTGCTTATCTTTCAATGTTCTTCGGAATTGGACTTACAGAAGTTCCAGTT
GGAGGAGAAATGCTTAATATTTATTATGCTAGATATGCTCAATGGCTTTTCACAACACCACTTCTTCTTC
TTCATCTTGCTCTTCTTGCTAAAGTTGATAGAGTTACAATTGGAACACTTGTTGGAGTTGATGCTCTTAT
GATTGTTACAGGACTTATTGGAACACTTTCACATACAGCTATTGCTAGATATTCATGGTGGCTTTTCTCA
ACAATTTGTATGATTGTTGTTCTTTATGTTCTTGCTACATCACTTAGATCAGCTGCTAAAGAAAGAGGAC
CAGAAGTTGCTTCAACATTCAATATTCTTACAGCTCTTGTTCTTGTTCTTTGGACAGCTTATCCAATTAT
TTGGATTATTGGAACAGAAGGAGCTGGAGTTGTTGGACTTGGAATTGAAACACTTCTTTTCATGGTTCTT
GATGTTACAGCTAAAGTTGGATTCGGATTCATTCTTCTTAGATCAAGAGCTATTCTTCAAGATACAGAAG
CTCCAGAACCATCAGCTGGAGCTGATAGATCTGCTGCTGATAGACCAGTTGTTGCTGTTTCAAAAGCTGC
TGCTAAATCAAGAATTACATCAGAAGGAGAATATATTCCACTTGATCAAATTGATATTAATGTTGTTTCA
AAAGGAGAAGAACTTTTCACAGGAGTTGTTCCAATTCTTGTTGAACTTGATGGAGATGTTAATGGACATA
AATTCTCAGTTTCAGGAGAAGGAGAAGGAGATGCTACATATGGAAAACTTACACTTAAATTCATTTGTAC
AACAGGAAAACTTCCAGTTCCATGGCCAACACTTGTTACAACACTTACATATGGAGTTCAATGTTTCTCA
AGATATCCAGATCATATGAAACAACATGATTTCTTCAAATCAGCTATGCCAGAAGGATATGTTCAAGAAA
GAACAATTTTCTTCAAAGATGATGGAAATTATAAAACAAGAGCTGAAGTTAAATTCGAAGGAGATACACT
TGTTAATAGAATTGAACTTAAAGGAATTGATTTCAAAGAAGATGGAAATATTCTTGGACATAAACTTGAA
TATAATTATAATTCACATAATGTTTATATTATGGCTGATAAACAAAAAAATGGAATTAAAGTTAATTTCA
AAATTAGACATAATATTGAAGATGGATCAGTTCAACTTGCTGATCATTATCAACAAAATACACCAATTGG
AGATGGACCAGTTCTTCTTCCAGATAATCATTATCTTTCAACACAATCAGCTCTTTCAAAAGATCCAAAT
GAAAAAAGAGATCATATGGTTCTTCTTGAATTCGTTACAGCTGCTGGAATTACACTTGGAATGGATGAAC
TTTATAAATTCTGTTATGAAAATGAAGTTTGAGAGCTCCGCATCGGCCGCTGTCATCAGATCGCCATCTC
GCGCCCGTGCCTCTGACTTCTAAGTCCAATTACTCTTCAACATCCCTACATGCTCTTTCTCCCTGTGCTC
CCACCCCCTATTTTTGTTATTATCAAAAAAACTTCTTCTTAATTTCTTTGTTTTTTAGCTTCTTTTAAGT
CACCTCTAACAATGAAATTGTGTAGATTCAAAAATAGAATTAATTCGTAATAAAAAGTCGAAAAAAATTG
TGCTCCCTCCCCCCATTAATAATAATTCTATCCCAAAATCTACACAATGTTCTGTGTACACTTCTTATGT
TTTTTTTACTTCTGATAAATTTTTTTTGAAACATCATAGAAAAAACCGCACACAAAATACCTTATCATAT
GTTACGTTTCAGTTTATGACCGCAATTTTTATTTCTTCGCACGTCTGGGCCTCTCATGACGTCAAATCAT
GCTCATCGTGAAAAAGTTTTGGAGTATTTTTGGAATTTTTCAATCAAGTGAAAGTTTATGAAATTAATTT
TCCTGCTTTTGCTTTTTGGGGGTTTCCCCTATTGTTTGTCAAGAGTTTCGAGGACGGCGTTTTTCTTGCT
AAAATCACAAGTATTGATGAGCACGATGCAAGAAAGATCGGAAGAAGGTTTGGGTTTGAGGCTCAGTGGA
AGGTGAGTAGAAGTTGATAATTTGAAAGTGGAGTAGTGTCTATGGGGTTTTTGCCTTAAATGACAGAATA
CATTCCCAATATACCAAACATAACTGTTTCCTACTAGTCGGCCGTACGGGCCCTTTCGTCTCGCGCGTTT
CGGTGATGACGGTGAAAACCTCTGACACATGCAGCTCCCGGAGACGGTCACAGCTTGTCTGTAAGCGGAT
GCCGGGAGCAGACAAGCCCGTCAGGGCGCGTCAGCGGGTGTTGGCGGGTGTCGGGGCTGGCTTAACTATG
CGGCATCAGAGCAGATTGTACTGAGAGTGCACCATATGCGGTGTGAAATACCGCACAGATGCGTAAGGAG
AAAATACCGCATCAGGCGGCCTTAATTAAGGGCCTCGTGATACGCCTATTTTTATAGGTTAATGTCATGA
TAATAATGGTTTCTTAGACGTCAGGTGGCACTTTTCGGGGAAATGTGCGCGGAACCCCTATTTGTTTATT
TTTCTAAATACATTCAAATATGTATCCGCTCATGAGACAATAACCCTGATAAATGCTTCAATAATATTGA
AAAAGGAAGAGTATGAGTATTCAACATTTCCGTGTCGCCCTTATTCCCTTTTTTGCGGCATTTTGCCTTC
CTGTTTTTGCTCACCCAGAAACGCTGGTGAAAGTAAAAGATGCTGAAGATCAGTTGGGTGCACGAGTGGG
TTACATCGAACTGGATCTCAACAGCGGTAAGATCCTTGAGAGTTTTCGCCCCGAAGAACGTTTTCCAATG
ATGAGCACTTTTAAAGTTCTGCTATGTGGCGCGGTATTATCCCGTATTGACGCCGGGCAAGAGCAACTCG
GTCGCCGCATACACTATTCTCAGAATGACTTGGTTGAGTACTCACCAGTCACAGAAAAGCATCTTACGGA
TGGCATGACAGTAAGAGAATTATGCAGTGCTGCCATAACCATGAGTGATAACACTGCGGCCAACTTACTT
CTGACAACGATCGGAGGACCGAAGGAGCTAACCGCTTTTTTGCACAACATGGGGGATCATGTAACTCGCC
TTGATCGTTGGGAACCGGAGCTGAATGAAGCCATACCAAACGACGAGCGTGACACCACGATGCCTGTAGC
AATGGCAACAACGTTGCGCAAACTATTAACTGGCGAACTACTTACTCTAGCTTCCCGGCAACAATTAATA
GACTGGATGGAGGCGGATAAAGTTGCAGGACCACTTCTGCGCTCGGCCCTTCCGGCTGGCTGGTTTATTG
CTGATAAATCTGGAGCCGGTGAGCGTGGGTCTCGCGGTATCATTGCAGCACTGGGGCCAGATGGTAAGCC
CTCCCGTATCGTAGTTATCTACACGACGGGGAGTCAGGCAACTATGGATGAACGAAATAGACAGATCGCT
GAGATAGGTGCCTCACTGATTAAGCATTGGTAACTGTCAGACCAAGTTTACTCATATATACTTTAGATTG
ATTTAAAACTTCATTTTTAATTTAAAAGGATCTAGGTGAAGATCCTTTTTGATAATCTCATGACCAAAAT
CCCTTAACGTGAGTTTTCGTTCCACTGAGCGTCAGACCCCGTAGAAAAGATCAAAGGATCTTCTTGAGAT
CCTTTTTTTCTGCGCGTAATCTGCTGCTTGCAAACAAAAAAACCACCGCTACCAGCGGTGGTTTGTTTGC
CGGATCAAGAGCTACCAACTCTTTTTCCGAAGGTAACTGGCTTCAGCAGAGCGCAGATACCAAATACTGT
CCTTCTAGTGTAGCCGTAGTTAGGCCACCACTTCAAGAACTCTGTAGCACCGCCTACATACCTCGCTCTG
CTAATCCTGTTACCAGTGGCTGCTGCCAGTGGCGATAAGTCGTGTCTTACCGGGTTGGACTCAAGACGAT
AGTTACCGGATAAGGCGCAGCGGTCGGGCTGAACGGGGGGTTCGTGCACACAGCCCAGCTTGGAGCGAAC
GACCTACACCGAACTGAGATACCTACAGCGTGAGCATTGAGAAAGCGCCACGCTTCCCGAAGGGAGAAAG
GCGGACAGGTATCCGGTAAGCGGCAGGGTCGGAACAGGAGAGCGCACGAGGGAGCTTCCAGGGGGAAACG
CCTGGTATCTTTATAGTCCTGTCGGGTTTCGCCACCTCTGACTTGAGCGTCGATTTTTGTGATGCTCGTC
AGGGGGGCGGAGCCTATGGAAAAACGCCAGCAACGCGGCCTTTTTACGGTTCCTGGCCTTTTGCTGGCCT
TTTGCTCACATGTTCTTTCCTGCGTTATCCCCTGATTCTGTGGATAACCGTATTACCGCCTTTGAGTGAG
CTGATACCGCTCGCCGCAGCCGAACGACCGAGCGCAGCGAGTCAGTGAGCGAGGAAGCGGAAGAGCGCCC
AATACGCAAACCGCCTCTCCCCGCGCGTTGGCCGATTCATTAATGCAGCTGGCACGACAGGTTTCCCGAC
TGGAAAGCGGGCAGTGAGCGCAACGCAATTAATGTGAGTTAGCTCACTCATTAGGCACCCCAGGCTTTAC
ACTTTATGCTTCCGGCTCGTATGTTGTGTGGAATTGTGAGCGGATAACAATTTCACACAGGAAACAGCT
Features (pLannotate 1.2.2; 14 found; start..end, strand, type, name):
   2939..2956    -  misc_feature   MCS (fragment): pUC18/19 multiple cloning site
   3057..3821    +  CDS            aop3: BACR3_HALSD - Experimental evidence at protein level: Swiss-Prot protein existence level 1. Light-driven proton pump. From Halorubrum sodomense.
   3855..3914    +  CDS            KCNJ2 (fragment): KCNJ2_HUMAN - Also known as IRK1. Experimental evidence at protein level: Swiss-Prot protein existence level 1. Probably participates in establishing action potential waveform and excitability of neuronal and muscle tissues. Inward rectifier potassium channels are characterized by a greater tendency to allow potassium to flow into the cell rather than out of it. Their voltage dependence is regulated by the concentration of extracellular potassium; as external potassium is raised, the voltage range of the channel opening shifts to more positive voltages. The inward rectification is mainly due t
   3915..4628    +  CDS            EGFP: EGFP is a basic (constitutively fluorescent) green fluorescent protein published in 1996, derived from Aequorea victoria. It is reported to be a rapidly-maturing weak dimer with moderate acid sensitivity.
   5227..5322    +  CDS            aex-5 (fragment): AEX5_CAEEL - Also known as kpc-3 From Caenorhabditis elegans.
   5450..5485    +  CDS            rop (fragment): Rop protein, which maintains plasmids at low copy number; rop
   5587..5686    +  misc_feature   bom (fragment): basis of mobility region from pBR322
   5788..5892    +  promoter       AmpR promoter: bla
   5893..6753    +  CDS            AmpR: β-lactamase; bla; confers resistance to ampicillin, carbenicillin, and related antibiotics
   6924..7512    +  rep_origin     ori: high-copy-number ColE1/pMB1/pBR322/pUC origin of replication
   7695..7787    +  CDS            lacI (fragment): lac repressor; lacI; The lac repressor binds to the lac operator to inhibit transcription in E. coli. This inhibition can be relieved by adding lactose or isopropyl-β-D-thiogalactopyranoside (IPTG).
   7800..7821    +  protein_bind   CAP binding site: CAP binding activates transcription in the presence of cAMP. E. coli catabolite activator protein
   7836..7866    +  promoter       lac promoter: promoter for the E. coli lac operon
   7874..7890    +  protein_bind   lac operator: The lac repressor binds to the lac operator to inhibit transcription in E. coli. This inhibition can be relieved by adding lactose or isopropyl-β-D-thiogalactopyranoside (IPTG). lac repressor encoded by lacI
