[The description below was written by a language model from this plasmid's Addgene catalogue record and pLannotate feature annotations shown in this document.]
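Description:
pSM-Prig3-wArchon1-GFP is a 7.9 kb C. elegans expression plasmid built on the pSM backbone. It drives a fluorescent voltage reporter, wArchon1 fused to GFP, from the rig-3 promoter. In bacteria it is maintained through a high-copy ColE1/pUC-type origin and selected with ampicillin via the β-lactamase gene and its own promoter. The annotation also picks up pUC-derived remnants: lac promoter/operator and CAP site, a polylinker fragment, and short lacI, rop and bom fragments. These are backbone carry-over and not functional parts of the worm cassette.

The payload begins with the wArchon1 coding sequence, listed as a synthetic insert of about 760 bp. The annotation software matches it to archaerhodopsin-3, the light-driven proton pump of Halorubrum sodomense, which fits a rhodopsin-derived voltage sensor. Directly downstream is a short fragment matching the human inward-rectifier potassium channel KCNJ2 (Kir2.1), followed in the same orientation by EGFP as the C-terminal tag. Short Kir2.1 segments are commonly used as membrane-trafficking signals in opsin constructs, but the record does not state its role here. The rig-3 promoter itself is not annotated; it presumably lies in the roughly 3 kb unannotated region upstream of the coding sequence. A small aex-5 match downstream of GFP probably reflects worm genomic sequence in the 3′ region, though the record does not identify a 3′ UTR. The insert was cloned between Asp718I and SacI sites, both retained.

The associated publication describes directed evolution of fluorescent voltage reporters, so the plasmid is suited to optical recording of membrane potential in rig-3-expressing cells of transgenic worms, with GFP marking expression and localisation.
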