Addgene plasmid #108465: pSM-Prig3-wArchon1-GFP
Purpose: Expresses wArchon1-GFP in C. elegans under the rig-3 promoter.
Depositing lab: Steven Flavell. Publication: A robotic multidimensional directed evolution approach applied to fluorescent voltage reporters. Piatkevich KD, Jung EE, Straub C, Linghu C, Park D, Suk HJ, Hochbaum DR, Goodwin D, Pnevmatikakis E, Pak N, Kawashima T, Yang CT, Rhoades JL, Shemesh O, Asano S, Yoon YG, Freifeld L, Saulnier JL, Riegler C, Engert F, Hughes T, Drobizhev M, Szabo B, Ahrens MB, Flavell SW, Sabatini BL, Boyden ES. Nat Chem Biol. 2018 Feb 26. pii: 10.1038/s41589-018-0004-9. doi: 10.1038/s41589-018-0004-9. PubMed 29483642.
Backbone
  Vector backbone: pSM
  Total vector size (bp): 7909
  Vector type: Worm Expression, Synthetic Biology
Growth in bacteria
  Bacterial resistance: Ampicillin, 100 μg/mL
  Growth temperature: 37°C
  Growth strain: NEB Stable
  Copy number: Unknown
Gene/Insert
  Gene/Insert name: wArchon1
  Species: Synthetic
  Insert size (bp): 759
  Promoter: rig-3
  Tag / fusion protein: GFP (C terminal on insert)
  Cloning method: Restriction Enzyme; 5′ cloning site Asp718I (not destroyed); 3′ cloning site SacI (not destroyed)
  Sequencing primers: 5′ gccaaaggacccaaaggtat; 3′ gagcacagggagaaagagca
Terms and licenses: Academic/Nonprofit Terms; Industry Terms: Not Available to Industry
How to cite: pSM-Prig3-wArchon1-GFP was a gift from Steven Flavell (Addgene plasmid # 108465)
